>Addgene plasmid #102837 | pBW_0005 | addgene full sequence | sequence record 200229 | Addgene NGS Result
GTCGACGATCGTCAACGTTCACTTCTAAAGAAATAGCGCCACTCAGCTTCCTCAGCGGCTTTATCCAGCG
ATTTCCTATTATGTCGGCATAGTTCTCAAGATCGACAGCCTGTCACGGTTAAGCGAGAAATGAATAAGAA
GGCTGATAATTCGGATCTCTGCGAGGGAGATGATATTTGATCACAGGCAGCAACGCTCTGTCATCGTTAC
AATCAACATGCTACCCTCCGCGAGATCATCCGTGTTTCAAACCCGGCAGCTTAGTTGCCGTTCTTCCGAA
TAGCATCGGTAACATGAGCAAAGTCTGCCGCCTTACAACGGCTCTCCCGCTGACGCCGTCCCGGACTGAT
GGGCTGCCTGTATCGAGTGGTGATTTTGTGCCGAGCTGCCGGTCGGGGAGCTGTTGGCTGGCTGGTGGCA
GGATATATTGTGGTGTAAACAAATTGACGCTTAGACAACTTAATAACACATTGCGGACGTTTTTAATGTA
CTGAATTCCAATCCCACAAAAATCTGAGCTTAACAGCACAGTTGCTCCTCTCAGAGCAGAATCGGGTATT
CAACACCCTCATATCAACTACTACGTTGTGTATAACGGTCCACATGCCGGTATATACGATGACTGGGGTT
GTACAAAGGCGGCAACAAACGGCGTTCCCGGAGTTGCACACAAGAAATTTGCCACTATTACAGAGGCAAG
AGCAGCAGCTGACGCGTACACAACAAGTCAGCAAACAGACAGGTTGAACTTCATCCCCAAAGGAGAAGCT
CAACTCAAGCCCAAGAGCTTTGCTAAGGCCCTAACAAGCCCACCAAAGCAAAAAGCCCACTGGCTCACGC
TAGGAACCAAAAGGCCCAGCAGTGATCCAGCCCCAAAAGAGATCTCCTTTGCCCCGGAGATTACAATGGA
CGATTTCCTCTATCTTTACGATCTAGGAAGGAAGTTCGAAGGTGAAGGTGACGACACTATGTTCACCACT
GATAATGAGAAGGTTAGCCTCTTCAATTTCAGAAAGAATGCTGACCCACAGATGGTTAGAGAGGCCTACG
CAGCAGGTCTCATCAAGACGATCTACCCGAGTAACAATCTCCAGGAGATCAAATACCTTCCCAAGAAGGT
TAAAGATGCAGTCAAAAGATTCAGGACTAATTGCATCAAGAACACAGAGAAAGACATATTTCTCAAGATC
AGAAGTACTATTCCAGTATGGACGATTCAAGGCTTGCTTCATAAACCAAGGCAAGTAATAGAGATTGGAG
TCTCTAAAAAGGTAGTTCCTACTGAATCTAAGGCCATGCATGGAGTCTAAGATTCAAATCGAGGATCTAA
CAGAACTCGCCGTGAAGACTGGCGAACAGTTCATACAGAGTCTTTTACGACTCAATGACAAGAAGAAAAT
CTTCGTCAACATGGTGGAGCACGACACTCTGGTCTACTCCAAAAATGTCAAAGATACAGTCTCAGAAGAC
CAAAGGGCTATTGAGACTTTTCAACAAAGGATAATTTCGGGAAACCTCCTCGGATTCCATTGCCCAGCTA
TCTGTCACTTCATCGAAAGGACAGTAGAAAAGGAAGGTGGCTCCTACAAATGCCATCATTGCGATAAAGG
AAAGGCTATCATTCAAGATCTCTCTGCCGACAGTGGTCCCAAAGATGGACCCCCACCCACGAGGAGCATC
GTGGAAAAAGAAGACGTTCCAACCACGTCTTCAAAGCAAGTGGATTGATGTGACATCTCCACTGACGTAA
GGGATGACGCACAATCCCACTATCCTTCGCAAGACCCTTCCTCTATATAAGGAAGTTCATTTCATTTGGA
GAGGACACGCTCGAGTATAAGAGCTCTATTTTTACAACAATTACCAACAACAACAAACAACAAACAACAT
TACAATTACTATTTACAATTACCATGAGCCCAGAACGACGCCCGGCCGACATCCGCCGTGCCACCGAGGC
GGACATGCCGGCGGTCTGCACCATCGTCAACCACTACATCGAGACAAGCACGGTCAACTTCCGTACCGAG
CCGCAGGAACCGCAGGAGTGGACGGACGACCTCGTCCGTCTGCGGGAGCGCTATCCCTGGCTCGTCGCCG
AGGTGGACGGCGAGGTCGCCGGCATCGCCTACGCGGGCCCCTGGAAGGCACGCAACGCCTACGACTGGAC
GGCCGAGTCAACCGTGTACGTCTCCCCCCGCCACCAGCGGACGGGACTGGGCTCCACGCTCTACACCCAC
CTGCTGAAGTCCCTGGAGGCACAGGGCTTCAAGAGCGTGGTCGCTGTCATCGGGCTGCCCAACGACCCGA
GCGTGCGCATGCACGAGGCGCTCGGATATGCCCCCCGCGGCATGCTGCGGGCGGCCGGCTTCAAGCACGG
GAACTGGCATGACGTGGGTTTCTGGCAGCTGGACTTCAGCCTGCCGGTACCGCCCCGTCCGGTCCTGCCC
GTCACCGAGATTTGATGACCCGGGGGATCCTAGAGTCCTGCTTTAATGAGATATGCGAGACGCCTATGAT
CGCATGATATTTGCTTTCAATTCTGTTGTGCACGTTGTAAAAAACCTGAGCATGTGTAGCTCAGATCCTT
ACCGCCGGTTTCGGTTCATTCTAATGAATATATCACCCGTTACTATCGTATTTTTATGAATAATATTCTC
CGTTCAATTTACTGATTGTACCCTACTACTTATATGTACAATATTAAAATGAAAACAATATATTGTGCTG
AATAGGTTTATAGCGACATCTATGATAGAGCGCCACAATAACAAACAATTGCGTTTTATTATTACAAATC
CAATTTTAAAAAAAGCGGCAGAACCGGTCAAACCTAAAAGACTGATTACATAAATCTTATTCAAATTTCA
AAAGTGCCCCAGGGGCTAGTATCTACGACACACCGAGCGGCGAACTAATAACGCTCACTGAAGGGAACTC
CGGTTCCCCGCCGGCGCGCATGGGTGAGATTCCTTGAAGTTGAGTATTGGCCGTCCGCTCTACCGAAAGT
TACGGGCACCATTCAACCCGGTCCAGCACGGCGGCCGGGTAACCGACTTGCTGCCCCGAGAATTATGCAG
CATTTTTTTGGTGTATGTGGGCCCCAAATGAAGTGCAGGTCAAACCTTGACAGTGACGACAAATCGTTGG
GCGGGTCCAGGGCGAATTTTGCGACAACATGTCGAGGCTCAGCAGGACCTGCAGGCATGCAAGCTCTAGA
GCGGCCGCCGCCGCGACGACTCGACGATTAGTCGGCGATTAGTCGGCGACTCAAAAACCTTGTAAACAGT
CAACATCGTGGTAATATACGCACCACAAACTTGAAAACTTGAGCAAAAACACCATGATAACTTTGACCTG
GATGGAGGAAGTTGTTGAAAAGCATACCCTCGGTAATTTATGTGCAAATAACATGATAATTTACCCATCG
GAGAGCTAATAACTCTCGTTCAAACACCACAATAATTTTTTGACCCTGAATTTTTTTTCGTTGAAGAACA
TTACCCCCAATAACTTCTAGGTAAATAGCACGGTAATATATTTATTGCAGATACAATAACTTACGCAAAA
ACAGTATGCTAGCTTTGACCCACGTAAAAAATTGTTTGAAGCATATCGTTGGTAAATTTTGTTTAAATAG
AATGGTAATATACGCATTGCAGACATGATAAGTTACTCACAAACATCATGATAAGTTTGATTCGGGTGGA
TGAAGTTGTTGAAAATATACCCGGTAACTTGTGTGTAAACAGCACGGTAATAGTCTTGATTTGGGGAAGA
ATAGTAAAAAATTGTCAAAAAATACACTGGTAACTTTTGTATGTAAATAGCATAGTAAATTAGGCACCAC
AAACTTGATAATTTAGATACAAACACCGCGGTAAATTAGAGATTTTTTTAAAAGATAGCCATGGTAATAT
ACCCATCGGATACCTGATAACTTACGTACATATACTATGGTAATATTTGACTCGGTGGGGAAATTATTGA
AAACAGACACCCCCCCCCCCCCTCCCGGTAACTTATATGTAAACATCATGGTAATATATGAACTGTAGTG
TCGGTGAACCATTTTTATGCCTCCGATGACTTATGTGGAAATAGCACGGTAACTTGCATATAAAAGGCAT
GGTAAATTTTGGTTAAAAAAAGTCATCGAAACATGTCAACATAGGATCTAGTTTCAAAGATCTCATCGCG
ACGAATCGTATATGTAAAAACGGTTTTTACATCGGACCGACGGTTTGAGCTACAAAACATTTTAAATATT
TTAATAAAGAAAATCTAGAATGACATCGTCTTTTTTGTCCTCTAATGTATGCATCTAATTAGAAGGAGAA
ATGCACGTGAAAGAAGAAAGAATCAAACTAATGTATACATCTATTTAGAGTGAAGGAAATAGAGGTGTGA
CAGTTTTGTTTATATGGCACACATGTGCCAAATATCATAGTCCGATAGAATATAGATGCACGCTAGATCT
TTTTCTTCTGATAAGCTACACGGTATGTGTTTCCTAACAACAGAAATCTGGGTTACATATCAAAGTCTCA
ATCTAAGAATACACAAATATTAATGGAAAAAAATACTCAAATGACAATCTACTTATGCCCAAAAGAAAAG
AAAAAAATTGCATCCGACTCTGAATTCGTGATACTTGTCTTACTTATTCCTAGTCATTCCACTAATTCGT
GATACTTGCAGACATGTACAGAAGTATCATTTGCTGCAGCATCCAATCCGAGTACGTGACTTGGGCTCCA
TAACCAAAGGCGCATCTCGGTTTAGGCAAAGCCTAGGACTTGACGGCCGGCGTTGTAGCTGAAATAGATT
ACCGGAAAAAAGATTGAAGCATATGCACATCTTTTGATCTACCGCTCACCAAGACAAAAGTACAAACTAG
TTAATAGTACCTGAGCCTGTCATACCTATTTGCTCGTCTTGTAACATATGCTGCGTATTATATCTTGTCA
TCTCCAGTATTGGACGGTTGGGGTTCGCCTCGGCCATGCTCTTGAAAGCATCCTCCGCGGCCTCTACTTC
CGCCACCGTCGAGCCAACGCAGGATAAGCCGACAGTGAGGCGAGCAAGGCTGGAGAGGTGTTGGATGCCA
AAGTCGAAATCGACCGCACCAGATTTGGGCTTTCCGATGAAGTCGTAGAGTATAAGCTCCTTGAGCCTCG
GCATAGCCCCCGGTTCAAACATTAAATCCCCCATACGAATACGGGAAAGCTCAAACCTCTGCAACTGTTG
AAATCCTTCACGCTTGATGATGAGCCGCCCAGCGTCGTCTGTTATGCATAAATACAGTGTCAAATCCATC
AGATTGGGTATCAATCCAATCATCTCAATATCCTGCTGCTCTATCTTCGGTTGGTTCAAAAACAACCTGT
GTAGGTTGGGAAGTGACGCGAGCCATCTGCTAATCCGGCTGATATCTTGTCCATGTACAAAAACCTCCTG
GATACAACCCAAAGCAGGGAGGAACGGCTCTTCTCCATCCTTTTCTCTCAGATAATAATAAATACTCAGG
GAAAGGAGGCCGCATTCGTCCAGTTTACAGAGAGAGGACACCAGCTTTTCCTTGGACTGTTCTAATTTGT
TGCCTTCAATCCCATCAGTGTCCAATTTAATCCTCAGCTTTCTCAGATTTGTTAGTTTGCCGAGCTCTTC
CACATGCTTCAACTGCAAGGCATCAACGCAGTCAAGCTCTTGCAAGTTTATCAAGTTTCCCAACCCATCT
GGAAGCTTACAACCGCTGTCAACAAACAAACGTGCCAGTCGTTGTAGCCGACTTGTGCTTTCAGGAAGCT
CACGTAATCCATAGGATGTACTAACTAGCGTCTCTAGATACAGCAACTCCCCAATTTGCCTGGGAAGCTC
CGTGATTCCTGTAAAAGAGATATCCAAGTATCTCAGCTGATAGAGTCTTTCAATATCCTTGATATGATGA
TTTTTCAACTGATAGCAGCCTTGCAAGTCTAGCACGCGCAAGCATTTTGACCTCCCAAGCGAAGGCAATA
GCTTGATATCCCCAAAAGCACTGATTGACCGAGCGTGTGACAGATCCAATTGCTCCATGATTTCTTCATC
CTCATTCCCCATTAGAGAGAGCCGACGAACTATGCCATTAGGCTTGCATTGTTTCTTCAGGACAGTACAC
ATGTTCTCTTCAGAGGATTTGTCAATTAGGAAATCAAGGATGGTGTCATGGACTCGGCAATACTCCGCCT
TGCCGTCATACCCTATGTTGCCGGGCTGTATTAGACTTCTGTTCACAAGCTGGTGAAAATATTCCTCTCC
TAATTCCATGAGATCTTGTCCACTTTCTCCATGGATAAAGCCTTCAGAAATCCATCTGCGTACTAACCGC
TTCCTTCCAATCAATTGGTCTTCAGGAAACAGAGCCAGGTACAATAAGCAGCTTCTTAGGTGGTGGGGAA
GATCAAAATAACTAAGAGACAATATGTAATTCATGGTTTCTATTATATCACTTTTGACCTTTGAAGAGCG
TATTGAATGTCGCACCCGATCCCACTCTTCTTTTGTTTCCCTTGTTGTGACCAACAAGCTAGAAATGGCA
TTGATGGCCAGAGGTAGGCCACGGCATTTTTTCAAAATATCATTGGCAGCTTCTTTCAAGCTATCAGGAC
AGCTTTCTTCACAGCCAAATATCCTCTTGAAAAACAATTTCTTCGAGTCAGCCTCACTGAGTGGTTTCAT
CTCATAGACAAGATCTTCACTAGAAGGAGAACAAGATTTGGCAACATCAACTATACGTGTTGTGATAATT
ATTCTGCTGCCCAATGTATTCTTGACAAATGCACATTTCAAAGTTTCCCATGTTCCTAACTCCCATATAT
CATCAATTATGATAAAGTACCTGCAACACAGTTTCATGAACATACACATTAGAGCTCATTAGATATTTAT
AGTAACACCTACCAAGTAACCTAAAATCCTGAAACAATCTCACATCTGTGTGCATCCTAGATATAATACA
CCTTGATGTAATTGTCTAGCATCAAGAAAGTTGTCATTATCTAAAATAAGTGAAATCCTGAGAGCATCTC
ACAATAATACACAGCTACAGATGGGGGAGAAACTCAAAGATAACAACTCCACACATAGTAGTACTAGGTA
CAAGCAACTCTAACACGCCAACGGATTTGGTCCGTGTGTGTCCATTAGGGTCGAAAGGCACAAAAACGCC
GGCCCAACGTGCGGACACAAACCCAAATCACGTCCGTTCGGCATCCATGTAGACGCATTTCCAGCCCAAA
TTTGTGCCTGATTTGCGTTCACACGAACACGAGACGGACGTGTTGCGCGTCCGCTCGGTGTGCGCCTCGG
GCTGGCGTGTCTGCCAGCCAACTACCACCACAGACGTAGTCAATGCCGCCCACCTACCTCGGGCCCGCAT
GGCAGTGACTAGAAACGTCCGGATCACGCCCTTTTTAATTGCAAGGGTGCGGCGGGGCGGGCCTCATCCA
CTTCTCCTCCCACTCTAGTCCACATCTGCTCCCTCGCCGGTGACAGAAAACCCTAGCCGTCATGGGTTTC
TTTGGCAAAGGTAAGGGCAAGGCAAGCACGACCACGAGGCCGGCTCGTTGCAAGGGCCGGTGAGGCCGGC
AGCGAAGGGGTTCGCATTGGTGTCGGCGCTGCGGGATGGGAGGGCGGCAGCGCCACGGGACCACCAGTAC
ATCCCGGTGCACCACGCGTAGTTAGTACCACCGGGAGTACCGCGTCTCACTGCCATGGCCGGACGTGAAC
TTCCCCCACGGCTGGCACCTCGACCCCCACCACATTCCAGTGCCGGCGGTGCCACAGTCCGAGCGTGCGC
GCGCCAACGAGATTCGGGCCCGGCGTGCTCTCCTGACGCCAGAGCAGCGTCGCGACTCCACCCATCGAGG
CCAGACTCCCCTAACTGAGAAGTCTGGTTCACCATCGAGCACCATGTGCGCCTCCGCGACGCCGTCCAGC
TCGAAGCCTGCCCTCCACCGCCGCCACCGGTGGTCAAATAGTAGGTTGAGGAGGAGGCGGCGTTCCTCAA
GGCATTGGAGGAGGGGGCCCATCACGTCACCGAGGAGTCTTAGTGCGAGGACTCCTAGTGGTCTGGCCTC
GATGACACGCTGCAGCTATCGGCCGCCAACTATAGTGTCTACCTGCCGGGACCACCAGCCACATCGTCAC
CGCCTGCACCAGCGCTAGCACCACCCGCGCCCACCGGCGTTTACCAATGGCAGGGCATCGTCTGCAAGCG
GATGAGCAAGCCGCCCATTTGGCTGTGCGTGATGGAGGAGGAGGCGGCCTACCTCGTGGCGTGGAAGGAC
CGCACGCTGGAGGAGGAGCGGTACGACGGCCAGGTCCGCATGCAGCGGGAACCCGAGGGGGAGGAGCGCC
AAAACTTCGTTGGGCGTGCGATGAGGAGGAGGAGCGGCAGGAGCGCGAGGAGGAGGCGTGCGCGGTGCCA
GGTAGGGCCGCCGCCGCCGCAGACAGCGGAGCAGGCGGTGCTGGCTGCCCACCAGCAGGCCTTCCCGTGG
GCTGAGCTGCCGGCATTCTTCGACCTCACCCACTCCTCCGACGAAGACGCCTAGGGCTGCGGGCTGGGGC
GGCTGTTTTTTATTAATATATTAATGTATTATGTTTAATTATGTGGACTTTGATGGGCTTTAATATGCAT
TTTTATTTATATTTAATTATTTTAAGCTTTTTAAGTTTTTTAAATGCCCACGCGGACTAATGCGTAGGCG
CACCACCCAAAGGCAAAACCAGACACCCCGTCCGCTTGGCCGATCTAAATGGACAAAAATTGCGTCGGCG
TGTTGGAGTTGCTCTTAGATACAATTTGGTGGCAATATAAGAAAAAAAAAGATTGCCATAGAAGGCAAGC
GAAAAATAGCAAGATTTAACAACCAAGAGGAAAAAAATATGAATGCTCAGGCCGAGTAAAGGCAGCTGTT
GCCAGTGGCAAGGTACAATGTTTTGCCACTGCCAATAGCATGTTCGCAAGAGGATAGATATTGAAACAAT
GATGGGGACTACCTATTTTCTTTTGTCATTTTGGTAACAAGTTATTTCCTCATGATTGGTAGGACCACAT
ATTGAGTGGTGGCTCTGCGCCTCAATTCGTCATGCAAATTGCTACGAAACCAGGAAAGACGCAACAACCT
ACTGTTGTCATTATGTTACGCTAGTCAGGCTGGTCCGATCTGACTATGATTAATTCTTCCCTTTTCTCTT
TTTGTGTTATGGGCATAGATTCTTCAACGGATGTTTGATATCCATTCAAGATTATAATACTGATAACCGT
AGGTTTATAGCCTCTAGAAACCCTATGTTCTTAAAGTGGCTAATCACAAACCTAATGTACTGCATATCCG
GTAACAATGGTCTGCACATGCAAGTGCTTTGGGTCCTTAGAAGATAGATATATTTGCAGTCATGTAGTGC
GTGCGGATATTTATCTTGTACAAAAGAGAGGGAATTGCATGTACTTTATTGTTTTGACTGACGCCATGTC
ACAATTATTTAATAAACAGAACATAGCCGCAAGTTTAACAAACTTGTGGCAATCAAATTAGAAAATGTGT
GGCGACAGAAATCGGCAAACACATTTTAGCTATATCTTAATTAGTGAACAGATCGACATAAGTTGCAAGA
AACAATGACTTGAAAGTTTAAGCGCAGTCATACAAGTTGAGGACGAAAGTAAATCACACAAAGCAATCTT
CATTAGCAAAATTCTAGGCAACCGATTATGCATGAGCTAATTAAGCAATGTTACTTCGTAGCAGATCTCA
CATACATACCTTGTGTCTTGGAGGAATTCTCGAATCTTGTCGATGATGAGTTGTATATCATCTAATCTAG
AGCAAGCATCGTCTTTCTTGGTGATTTGTGATAATATAGATCTTAATATCGCCTTCATGTCAGGCTTGCG
TGAAATCGAGACAAAAGCCCCGCAGTCGAAGGTCGCTCCAAGGTTGACCCGGATCTGGTTGGCGAGCGTG
GTCTTGCCCAACCCTCCATATCCAACAATAGAGACAGATTTCAGTGATTGGCCCTCTTTCTCATTCAGCC
ACTTGACAAGTTCATCCTTTGGTCCATCAATTCCGACGAGCTCTGCGGCGTCTTTGTAGACTGCACGAAG
TCGAGGGTCGACCTTGCCTTTTGCCGGCATAGAGGAGGAGGACTCGTCAATCTTGTACCTTGAGTGGCAA
CAAATCGGTCACAAATCTGATGGTAGGTACTAATAGTACTGTAAAGAGAACAAGATCTGGTACCTTGAAA
ATCTGTCGCTGACATCCTTAATTTCTTTCTTGATGTCTTTGACCTCCTTGGCGATCCTGCGGCGGGTCTT
GATGTCCGGCAGCAAGTTCTTGCACTTGTCCATGAGCTTGGCGACGCCATGAGCCGCCTCGGAGCAGGAG
GACTCGTGTTCCACGAGGACCATGAACTTGTCGATGTTGTCCTCTATCTTATAGGACATCTCCCGCACCG
CCGTCACACGCAGCTTTGTTGGTTCGTCAGGCTCCTCCACATCTGACATCTTGAGGAGGAACGCGCACAT
GACCTCCAGCTCGTCCTTGAGGAACTTGATGTCCCCACGGACGTTCTTGAGCAGCTTGTATTCATCCGTC
AACATAGCTCCCAACTTCCGGAGGAGGGAACCCATTGCGCCTGTGGATGCGCTCACCAGAACTTCCGCCA
TCATTCCTGCAGAAGTAACACCAAACAACAGGGTGAGCATCGACAAAAGAAACAGTACCAAGCAAATAAA
TAGCGTATGAAGGCAGGGCTAAAAAAATCCACATATAGCTGCTGCATATGCCATCATCCAAGTATATCAA
GATCAAAATAATTATAAAACATACTTGTTTATTATAATAGATAGGTACTCAAGGTTAGAGCATATGAATA
GATGCTGCATATGCCATCATGTATATGCATCAGTAAAACCCACATCAACATGTATACCTATCCTAGATCG
ATATTTCCATCCATCTTAAACTCGTAACTATGAAGATGTATGACACACACATACAGTTCCAAAATTAATA
AATACACCAGGTAGTTTGAAACAGTATTCTACTCCGATCTAGAACGAATGAACGACCGCCCAACCACACC
ACATCATCACAACCAAGCGAACAAAAAGCATCTCTGTATATGCATCAGTAAAACCCGCATCAACATGTAT
ACCTATCCTAGATCGATATTTCCATCCATCATCTTCAATTCGTAACTATGAATATGTATGGCACACACAT
ACAGATCCAAAATTAATAAATCCACCAGGTAGTTTGAAACAGAATTCTACTCCGATCTAGAACGACCGCC
CAACCAGACCACATCATCACAACCAAGACAAAAAAAAGCATGAAAAGATGACCCGACAAACAAGTGCACG
GCATATATTGAAATAAAGGAAAAGGGCAAACCAAACCCTATGCAACGAAACAAAAAAAATCATGAAATCG
ATCCCGTCTGCGGAACGGCTAGAGCCATCCCAGGATTCCCCAAAGAGAAACACTGGCAAGTTAGCAATCA
GAACGTGTCTGACGTACAGGTCGCATCCGTGTACGAACGCTAGCAGCACGGATCTAACACAAACACGGAT
CTAACACAAACATGAACAGAAGTAGAACTACCGGGCCCTAACCATGGACCGGAACGCCGATCTAGAGAAG
GTAGAGAGGGGGGGGGGGGAGGACGAGCGGCGTACCTTGAAGCGGAGGTGCCGACGGGTGGATTTGGGGG
AGATCTGGTTGTGTGTGTGTGCGCTCCGAACAACACGAGGTTGGGGAAAGAGGGTGTGGAGGGGGTGTCT
ATTTATTACGGCGGGCGAGGAAGGGAAAGCGAAGGAGCGGTGGGAAAGGAATCCCCCGTAGCTGCCGTGC
CGTGAGAGGAGGAGGAGGCCGCCTGCCGTGCCGGCTCACGTCTGCCGCTCCGCCACGCAATTTCTGGATG
CCGACAGCGGAGCAAGTCCAACGGTGGAGCGGAACTCTCGAGAGGGGTCCAGAGGCAGCGACAGAGATGC
CGTGCCGTCTGCTTCGCTTGGCCCGACGCGACGCTGCTGGTTCGCTGGTTGGTGTCCGTTAGACTCGTCG
ACGGCGTTTAACAGGCTGGCATTATCTACTCGAAACAAGAAAAATGTTTCCTTAGTTTTTTTAATTTCTT
AAAGGGTATTTGTTTAATTTTTAGTCACTTTATTTTATTCTATTTTATATCTAAATTATTAAATAAAAAA
ACTAAAATAGAGTTTTAGTTTTCTTAATTTAGAGGCTAAAATAGAATAAAATAGATGTACTAAAAAAATT
AGTCTATAAAAACCATTAACCCTAAACCCTAAATGGATGTACTAATAAAATGGATGAAGTATTATATAGG
TGAAGCTATTTGCAAAAAAAAAGGAGAACACATGCACACTAAAAAGATAAAACTGTAGAGTCCTGTTGTC
AAAATACTCAATTGTCCTTTAGACCATGTCTAACTGTTCATTTATATGATTCTCTAAAACACTGATATTA
TTGTAGTACTATAGATTATATTATTCGTAGAGTAAAGTTTAAATATATGTATAAAGATAGATAAACTGCA
CTTCAAACAAGTGTGACAAAAAAAATATGTGGTAATTTTTTATAACTTAGACATGCAATGCTCATTATCT
CTAGAGAGGGGCACGACCGGGTCACGCTGCACGCGGCCGCCACCGCGGCTGAGTGGCTCCTTCAAGCTTG
CGGATCCGGGCGGAAATAGGTAAAGAAGTTGCGGATAAGGTAATTGCCATTGCAGATTATTTGGATTGAG
AGTGAATATGAGACTCTAATTGGATACCGAGGGGAATTTATGGAACGTCAGTGGAGCATTTTTGACAAGA
AATATTTGCTAGCTGATAGTGACCTTAGGCGACTTTTGAACGCGCAATAATGGTTTCTGACGTATGTGCT
TAGCTCATTAAACTCCAGAAACCCGCGGCTGAGTGGCTCCTTCAACGTTGCGGTTCTGTCAGTTCCAAAC
GTAAAACGGCTTGTCCCGCGTCATCGGCGGGGGTCATAACGTGACTCCCTTAATTCTCCGCTCATGATCA
GATTGTCGTTTCCCGCCTTCAGTTTAAACTATCAGTGTTTGACAGGATATATTGGCGGGTAAACCTAAGA
GAAAAGAGCGTTTATTAGAATAATCGGATATTTAAAAGGGCGTGAAAAGGTTTATCCGTTCGTCCATTTG
TATGTGCATGCCAACCACAGGGTTCCCCTCGGGAGTGCTTGGCATTCCGTGCGATAATGACTTCTGTTCA
ACCACCCAAACGTCGGAAAGCCTGACGACGGAGCAGCATTCCAAAAAGATCCCTTGGCTCGTCTGGGTCG
GCTAGAAGGTCGAGTGGGCTGCTGTGGCTTGATCCCTCAACGCGGTCGCGGACGTAGCGCAGCGCCGAAA
AATCCTCGATCGCAAATCCGACGCTGTCGAAAAGCGTGATCTGCTTGTCGCTCTTTCGGCCGACGTCCTG
GCCAGTCATCACGCGCCAAAGTTCCGTCACAGGATGATCTGGCGCGAGTTGCTGGATCTCGCCTTCAATC
CGGGTCTGTGGCGGGAACTCCACGAAAATATCCGAACGCAGCAAGATCGTCGACCCTTTCCGACGCTCAC
CGGGCTGGTTGCCCTCGCCGCTGGGCTGGCGGCCGTCTATGGCCCTGCAAACGCGCCAGAAACGCCGTCG
AAGCCGTGTGCGAGACACCGCGGCCGGCCGCCGGCGTTGTGGATACCTCGCGGAAAACTTGGCCCTCACT
GACAGATGAGGGGCGGACGTTGACACTTGAGGGGCCGACTCACCCGGCGCGGCGTTGACAGATGAGGGGC
AGGCTCGATTTCGGCCGGCGACGTGGAGCTGGCCAGCCTCGCAAATCGGCGAAAACGCCTGATTTTACGC
GAGTTTCCCACAGATGATGTGGACAAGCCTGGGGATAAGTGCCCTGCGGTATTGACACTTGAGGGGCGCG
ACTACTGACAGATGAGGGGCGCGATCCTTGACACTTGAGGGGCAGAGTGCTGACAGATGAGGGGCGCACC
TATTGACATTTGAGGGGCTGTCCACAGGCAGAAAATCCAGCATTTGCAAGGGTTTCCGCCCGTTTTTCGG
CCACCGCTAACCTGTCTTTTAACCTGCTTTTAAACCAATATTTATAAACCTTGTTTTTAACCAGGGCTGC
GCCCTGTGCGCGTGACCGCGCACGCCGAAGGGGGGTGCCCCCCCTTCTCGAACCCTCCCGGCCCGCTAAC
GCGGGCCTCCCATCCCCCCAGGGGCTGCGCCCCTCGGCCGCGAACGGCCTCACCCCAAAAATGGCAGCCA
AGCTCCTAACATTTTATTAGAGAGCAGGCTAGTTGCTTAGATACATGATCTTCAGGCCGTTATCTGTCAG
GGCAAGCGAAAATTGGCCATTTATGACGACCAATGCCCCGCAGAAGCTCCCATCTTTGCCGCCATAGACG
CCGCGCCCCCCTTTTGGGGTGTAGAACATCCTTTTGCCAGATGTGGAAAAGAAGTTCGTTGTCCCATTGT
TGGCAATGACGTAGTAGCCGGCGAAAGTGCGAGACCCATTTGCGCTATATATAAGCCTACGATTTCCGTT
GCGACTATTGTCGTAATTGGATGAACTATTATCGTAGTTGCTCTCAGAGTTGTCGTAATTTGATGGACTA
TTGTCGTAATTGCTTATGGAGTTGTCGTAGTTGCTTGGAGAAATGTCGTAGTTGGATGGGGAGTAGTCAT
AGGGAAGACGAGCTTCATCCACTAAAACAATTGGCAGGTCAGCAAGTGCCTGCCCCGATGCCATCGCAAG
TACGAGGCTTAGAACCACCTTCAACAGATCGCGCATAGTCTTCCCCAGCTCTCTAACGCTTGAGTTAAGC
CGCGCCGCGAAGCGGCGTCGGCTTGAACGAATTGTTAGACATTATTTGCCGACTACCTTGGTGATCTCGC
CTTTCACGTAGTGAACAAATTCTTCCAACTGATCTGCGCGCGAGGCCAAGCGATCTTCTTGTCCAAGATA
AGCCTGCCTAGCTTCAAGTATGACGGGCTGATACTGGGCCGGCAGGCGCTCCATTGCCCAGTCGGCAGCG
ACATCCTTCGGCGCGATTTTGCCGGTTACTGCGCTGTACCAAATGCGGGACAACGTAAGCACTACATTTC
GCTCATCGCCAGCCCAGTCGGGCGGCGAGTTCCATAGCGTTAAGGTTTCATTTAGCGCCTCAAATAGATC
CTGTTCAGGAACCGGATCAAAGAGTTCCTCCGCCGCTGGACCTACCAAGGCAACGCTATGTTCTCTTGCT
TTTGTCAGCAAGATAGCCAGATCAATGTCGATCGTGGCTGGCTCGAAGATACCTGCAAGAATGTCATTGC
GCTGCCATTCTCCAAATTGCAGTTCGCGCTTAGCTGGATAACGCCACGGAATGATGTCGTCGTGCACAAC
AATGGTGACTTCTACAGCGCGGAGAATCTCGCTCTCTCCAGGGGAAGCCGAAGTTTCCAAAAGGTCGTTG
ATCAAAGCTCGCCGCGTTGTTTCATCAAGCCTTACGGTCACCGTAACCAGCAAATCAATATCACTGTGTG
GCTTCAGGCCGCCATCCACTGCGGAGCCGTACAAATGTACGGCCAGCAACGTCGGTTCGAGATGGCGCTC
GATGACGCCAACTACCTCTGATAGTTGAGTCGATACTTCGGCGATCACCGCTTCCCTCATGATGTTTAAC
TCCTGAATTAAGCCGCGCCGCGAAGCGGTGTCGGCTTGAATGAATTGTTAGGCGTCATCCTGTGCTCCCG
AGAACCAGTACCAGTACATCGCTGTTTCGTTCGAGACTTGAGGTCTAGTTTTATACGTGAACAGGTCAAT
GCCGCCGAGAGTAAAGCCACATTTTGCGTACAAATTGCAGGCAGGTACATTGTTCGTTTGTGTCTCTAAT
CGTATGCCAAGGAGCTGTCTGCTTAGTGCCCACTTTTTCGCAAATTCGATGAGACTGTGCGCGACTCCTT
TGCCTCGGTGCGTGTGCGACACAACAATGTGTTCGATAGAGGCTAGATCGTTCCATGTTGAGTTGAGTTC
AATCTTCCCGACAAGCTCTTGGTCGATGAATGCGCCATAGCAAGCAGAGTCTTCATCAGAGTCATCATCC
GAGATGTAATCCTTCCGGTAGGGGCTCACACTTCTGGTAGATAGTTCAAAGCCTTGGTCGGATAGGTGCA
CATCGAACACTTCACGAACAATGAAATGGTTCTCAGCATCCAATGTTTCCGCCACCTGCTCAGGGATCAC
CGAAATCTTCATATGACGCCTAACGCCTGGCACAGCGGATCGCAAACCTGGCGCGGCTTTTGGCACAAAA
GGCGTGACAGGTTTGCGAATCCGTTGCTGCCACTTGTTTAATAGACTGGATGGAGGCGGATAAAGTTGCA
GGACCACTTCTGCGCTCGGCCCTTCCGGCTGGCTGGTTTATTGCTGATAAATCTGGAGCCGGTGAGCGTG
GGTCTCGCGGTATCATTGCAGCACTGGGGCCAGATGGTAAGCCCTCCCGTATCGTAGTTATCTACACGAC
GGGGAGTCAGGCAACTATGGATGAACGAAATAGACAGATCGCTGAGATAGGTGCCTCACTGATTAAGCAT
TGGTAACTGTCAGACCAAGTTTACTCATATATACTTTAGATTGATTTAAAACTTCATTTTTAATTTAAAA
GGATCTAGGTGAAGATCCTTTTTGATAATCTCATGACCAAAATCCCTTAACGTGAGTTTTCGTTCCACTG
AGCGTCAGACCCCGTAGAAAAGATCAAAGGATCTTCTTGATATCCTTTTTTTCTGCGCGTAATCTGCTGC
TTGCAAACAAAAAAACCACCGCTACCAGCGGTGGTTTGTTTGCCGGATCAAGAGCTACCAACTCTTTTTC
CGAAGGTAACTGGCTTCAGCAGAGCGCAGATACCAAATACTGTCCTTCTAGTGTAGCCGTAGTTAGGCCA
CCACTTCAAGAACTCTGTAGCACCGCCTACATACCTCGCTCTGCTAATCCTGTTACCAGTGGCTGCTGCC
AGTGGCGATAAGTCGTGTCTTACCGGGTTGGACTCAAGACGATAGTTACCGGATAAGGCGCAGCGGTCGG
GCTGAACGGGGGGTTCGTGCACACAGCCCAGCTTGGAGCGAACGACCTACACCGAACTGAGATACCTACA
GCGTGAGCTATGAGAAAGCGCCACGCTTCCCGAAGGGAGAAAGGCGGACAGGTATCCGGTAAGCGGCAGG
GTCGGAACAGGAGAGCGCACGAGGGAGCTTCCAGGGGGAAACGCCTGGTATCTTTATAGTCCTGTCGGGT
TTCGCCACCTCTGACTTGAGCGTCGATTTTTGTGATGCTCGTCAGGGGGGCGGAGCCTATGGAAAAACGC
CAGCAACGCGGCCTTTTTACGGTTCCTGGCCTTTTGCTGGCCTTTTGCTCACATGTTCTTTCCTGCGTTA
TCCCCTGATTCTGTGGATAACCGTATTACCGCCTTTGAGTGAGCTGATACCGCTCGCCGCAGCCGAACGA
CCGAGCGCAGCGAGTCAGTGAGCGAGGAAGCGGAAGAGCGCCTGATGCGGTATTTTCTCCTTACGCATCT
GTGCGGTATTTCACACCGCATATGAAGATCGGCGGCAATAGCTTCTTAGCGCCATCCCGGCTGAGAAAGC
CCAGTAAGGAAACAACTGTAGGTTCGAGTCGCGAGATCCCCCGGAACCAAAGGAAGTAGGTTAAACCCGC
TCCGATCAGGCCGAGCCACGCCAGGCCGAGAACATTGGTTCCTGTAGGCATCGGGATTGGCGGATCAAAC
ACTAAAGCTACTGGAACGAGCAGAAGTCCTCCGGCCGCCAGTTGCCAGGCGGTAAAGGTGAGCAGAGGCA
CGGGAGGTTGCCACTTGCGGGTCAGCACGGTTCCGAACGCCATGGAAACCGCCCCCGCCAGGCCCGCTGC
GACGCCGACAGGATCTAGCGCTGCGTTTGGTGTCAACACCAACAGCGCCACGCCCGCAGTTCCGCAAATA
GCCCCCAGGACCGCCATCAATCGTATCGGGCTACCTAGCAGAGCGGCAGAGATGAACACGACCATCAGCG
GCTGCACAGCGCCTACCGTCGCCGCGACCCCGCCCGGCAGGCGGTAGACCGAAATAAACAACAAGCTCCA
GAATAGCGAAATATTAAGTGCGCCGAGGATGAAGATGCGCATCCACCAGATTCCCGTTGGAATCTGTCGG
ACGATCATCACGAGCAATAAACCCGCCGGCAACGCCCGCAGCAGCATACCGGCGACCCCTCGGCCTCGCT
GTTCGGGCTCCACGAAAACGCCGGACAGATGCGCCTTGTGAGCGTCCTTGGGGCCGTCCTCCTGTTTGAA
GACCGACAGCCCAATGATCTCGCCGTCGATGTAGGCGCCGAATGCCACGGCATCTCGCAACCGTTCAGCG
AACGCCTCCATGGGCTTTTTCTCCTCGTGCTCGTAAACGGACCCGAACATCTCTGGAGCTTTCTTCAGGG
CCGACAATCGGATCTCGCGGAAATCCTGCACGTCGGCCGCTCCAAGCCGTCGAATCTGAGCCTTAATCAC
AATTGTCAATTTTAATCCTCTGTTTATCGGCAGTTCGTAGAGCGCGCCGTGCGTCCCGAGCGATACTGAG
CGAAGCAAGTGCGTCGAGCAGTGCCCGCTTGTTCCTGAAATGCCAGTAAAGCGCTGGCTGCTGAACCCCC
AGCCGGAACTGACCCCACAAGGCCCTAGCGTTTGCAATGCACCAGGTCATCATTGACCCAGGCGTGTTCC
ACCAGGCCGCTGCCTCGCAACTCTTCGCAGGCTTCGCCGACCTGCTCGCGCCACTTCTTCACGCGGGTGG
AATCCGATCCGCACATGAGGCGGAAGGTTTCCAGCTTGAGCGGGTACGGCTCCCGGTGCGAGCTGAAATA
GTCGAACATCCGTCGGGCCGTCGGCGACAGCTTGCGGTACTTCTCCCATATGAATTTCGTGTAGTGGTCG
CCAGCAAACAGCACGACGATTTCCTCGTCGATCAGGACCTGGCAACGGGACGTTTTCTTGCCACGGTCCA
GGACGCGGAAGCGGTGCAGCAGCGACACCGATTCCAGGTGCCCAACGCGGTCGGACGTGAAGCCCATCGC
CGTCGCCTGTAGGCGCGACAGGCATTCCTCGGCCTTCGTGTAATACCGGCCATTGATCGACCAGCCCAGG
TCCTGGCAAAGCTCGTAGAACGTGAAGGTGATCGGCTCGCCGATAGGGGTGCGCTTCGCGTACTCCAACA
CCTGCTGCCACACCAGTTCGTCATCGTCGGCCCGCAGCTCGACGCCGGTGTAGGTGATCTTCACGTCCTT
GTTGACGTGGAAAATGACCTTGTTTTGCAGCGCCTCGCGCGGGATTTTCTTGTTGCGCGTGGTGAACAGG
GCAGAGCGGGCCGTGTCGTTTGGCATCGCTCGCATCGTGTCCGGCCACGGCGCAATATCGAACAAGGAAA
GCTGCATTTCCTTGATCTGCTGCTTCGTGTGTTTCAGCAACGCGGCCTGCTTGGCCTCGCTGACCTGTTT
TGCCAGGTCCTCGCCGGCGGTTTTTCGCTTCTTGGTCGTCATAGTTCCTCGCGTGTCGATGGTCATCGAC
TTCGCCAAACCTGCCGCCTCCTGTTCGAGACGACGCGAACGCTCCACGGCGGCCGATGGCGCGGGCAGGG
CAGGGGGAGCCAGTTGCACGCTGTCGCGCTCGATCTTGGCCGTAGCTTGCTGGACCATCGAGCCGACGGA
CTGGAAGGTTTCGCGGGGCGCACGCATGACGGTGCGGCTTGCGATGGTTTCGGCATCCTCGGCGGAAAAC
CCCGCGTCGATCAGTTCTTGCCTGTATGCCTTCCGGTCAAACGTCCGATTCATTCACCCTCCTTGCGGGA
TTGCCCCGACTCACGCCGGGGCAATGTGCCCTTATTCCTGATTTGACCCGCCTGGTGCCTTGGTGTCCAG
ATAATCCACCTTATCGGCAATGAAGTCGGTCCCGTAGACCGTCTGGCCGTCCTTCTCGTACTTGGTATTC
CGAATCTTGCCCTGCACGAATACCAGCTCCGCGAAGTCGCTCTTCTTGATGGAGCGCATGGGGACGTGCT
TGGCAATCACGCGCACCCCCCGGCCGTTTTAGCGGCTAAAAAAGTCATGGCTCTGCCCTCGGGCGGACCA
CGCCCATCATGACCTTGCCAAGCTCGTCCTGCTTCTCTTCGATCTTCGCCAGCAGGGCGAGGATCGTGGC
ATCACCGAACCGCGCCGTGCGCGGGTCGTCGGTGAGCCAGAGTTTCAGCAGGCCGCCCAGGCGGCCCAGG
TCGCCATTGATGCGGGCCAGCTCGCGGACGTGCTCATAGTCCACGACGCCCGTGATTTTGTAGCCCTGGC
CGACGGCCAGCAGGTAGGCCGACAGGCTCATGCCGGCCGCCGCCGCCTTTTCCTCAATCGCTCTTCGTTC
GTCTGGAAGGCAGTACACCTTGATAGGTGGGCTGCCCTTCCTGGTTGGGTAATGACTCCAACTTATTGAT
AGTGTTTTATGTTCAGATAATGCCCGATGACTTTGTCATGCAGCTCCACCGATTTTGAGAACGACAGCGA
CTTCCGTCCCAGCCGTGCCAGGTGCTGCCTCAGATTCAGGTTATGCCGCTCAATTCGCTGCGTATATCGC
TTGCTGATTACGTGCAGCTTTCCCTTCAGGCGGGATTCATACAGCGGCCAGCCATCCGTCATCCATATCA
CCACGTCAAAGGGTGACAGCAGGCTCATAAGACGCCCCAGCGTCGCCATAGTGCGTTCACCGAATACGTG
CGCAACAACCGTCTTCCGGAGACTGTCATACGCGTAAAACAGCCAGCGCTGGCGCGATTTAGCCCCGACA
TAGCCCCACTGTTCGTCCATTTCCGCGCAGACGATGACGTCACTGCCCGGCTGTATGCGCGAGGTTACCG
ACTGCGGCCTGAGTTTTTTAAGTGACGTAAAATCGTGTTGAGGCCAACGCCCATAATGCGGGCTGTTGCC
CGGCATCCAACGCCATTCATGGCCATATCAATGATTTTCTGGTGCGTACCGGGTTGAGAAGCGGTGTAAG
TGAACTGCAGTTGCCATGTTTTACGGCAGTGAGAGCAGAGATAGCGCTGATGTCCGGCGGTGCTTTTGCC
GTTACGCACCACCCCGTCAGTAGCTGAACAGGAGGGACAGCTGATAGAAACAGAAGCCACTGGAGCACCT
CAAAAACACCATCATACACTAAATCAGTAAGTTGGCAGCATCACCCCTGGTTGGCTTGGTTTCATCAGCC
ATCCGCTTGCCCTCATCTGTTACGCCGGCGGTAGCCGGCCAGCCTCGCAGAGCAGGATTCCCGTTGAGCA
CCGCCAGGTGCGAATAAGGGACAGTGAAGAAGGAACACCCGCTCGCGGGTGGGCCTACTTCACCTATCCT
GCCCGGCTGACGCCGTTGGATACACCAAGGAAAGTCTACACGAACCCTTTGGCAAAATCCTGTATATCGT
GCGAAAAAGGATGGATATACCGAAAAAATCGCTATAATGACCCCGAAGCAGGGTTATGCAGCGGAAAAGA
TCC
Features (pLannotate 1.2.2; 26 found; start..end, strand, type, name):
    416..440     +  misc_feature   LB T-DNA repeat: left border repeat from nopaline C58 T-DNA
    495..1298    +  CDS            IBMP_CAMVB (fragment): Experimental evidence at protein level: Swiss-Prot protein existence level 1. Enhances the ribosomal termination-reinitiation event leading to the translation of major open reading frames on the polycistronic viral RNAs. From Cauliflower mosaic virus (strain Bari 1) (CaMV).
   1482..1827    +  promoter       CaMV 35S promoter: strong constitutive promoter from cauliflower mosaic virus
   1857..1912    +  misc_feature   TMV Ω: translational enhancer from the tobacco mosaic virus 5'-leader sequence (Gallie et al., 1988)
   1914..2462    +  CDS            bar: PAT_STRHY - Experimental evidence at protein level: Swiss-Prot protein existence level 1. Inactivates phosphinothricin (PPT) by transfer of an acetyl group from acetyl CoA. Can also acetylate demethylphosphinothricin but not PTT or glutamate. This enzyme is an effector of phosphinothricin tripeptide (PTT or bialaphos) resistance. From Streptomyces hygroscopicus. Introduced by genetic manipulation and expressed in glufosinate-tolerant maize by Dekalb Genetics.
   2488..3195    +  terminator     OCS terminator: octopine synthase terminator
   3196..3215    +  misc_feature   MCS (fragment): pUC18/19 multiple cloning site
   8473..8490    -  promoter       chicken β-actin promoter (fragment): contains a 21-bp deletion relative to the standard chicken β-actin promoter
  10717..12702   -  promoter       Ubi promoter: maize polyubiquitin gene promoter
  12713..12735   -  promoter       NOS promoter (fragment): nopaline synthase promoter
  12741..12790   -  CDS            KanR (fragment): fusion between an N-terminal peptide of nopaline synthase and Tn5 aminoglycoside phosphotransferase; nos-nptII; confers resistance to kanamycin
  12791..12974   -  promoter       NOS promoter: nopaline synthase promoter NOS promoter
  13130..13154   +  misc_feature   RB T-DNA repeat: right border repeat from nopaline C58 T-DNA
  13301..13663   -  CDS            ocd (fragment): OCD_AGRFC - Experimental evidence at protein level: Swiss-Prot protein existence level 1. Catalyzes the conversion of L-ornithine into L-proline with release of ammonia. Is involved in the utilization of nopaline, a catabolic pathway that proceeds through L-arginine and L-ornithine to L-proline. Nopaline is a predominant opine in plant cells transformed with Ti plasmid pTiC58. From Agrobacterium fabrum (strain C58 / ATCC 33970) (Agrobacterium tumefaciens (strain C58)).
  13655..14269   +  rep_origin     oriV: origin of replication for the bacterial F plasmid
  14955..15740   -  CDS            aadA: S3AD_SHIFL - Experimental evidence at protein level: Swiss-Prot protein existence level 1. Mediates bacterial resistance to the antibiotics streptomycin and spectinomycin. From Shigella flexneri.
  15801..16322   -  CDS            sat-1: STA_ECOLX - Protein inferred from homology: Swiss-Prot protein existence level 3. Involved in resistance to streptothricin, a broad-spectrum antibiotic produced by streptomycetes (PubMed:1850404). Detoxifies streptothricin via acetylation of the beta amino group of the first beta-lysyl moiety of streptothricin (By similarity). From Escherichia coli.
  16418..16665   +  CDS            bla(M) (fragment): β-lactamase lacking the signal sequence; bla(M); allows cytosolic expression of β-lactamase
  16837..17425   +  rep_origin     ori: high-copy-number ColE1/pMB1/pBR322/pUC origin of replication
  17611..17664   -  misc_feature   bom (fragment): basis of mobility region from pBR322
  18646..18765   -  CDS            tetR (fragment): TETR1_ECOLX - Experimental evidence at protein level: Swiss-Prot protein existence level 1. TetR is the repressor of the tetracycline resistance element; its N-terminal region forms a helix-turn-helix structure and binds DNA. Binding of tetracycline to TetR reduces the repressor affinity for the tetracycline resistance gene (tetA) promoter operator sites. From Escherichia coli.
  18785..19933   -  CDS            trfA: trans-acting replication protein that binds to and activates oriV
  20205..20558   -  CDS            traJ: oriT-recognizing protein; traJ
  20558..21325   -  mobile_element IS1: prokaryotic transposable element IS1
  21326..21352   -  CDS            traJ (fragment): oriT-recognizing protein; traJ
  21385..21494   -  oriT           oriT: incP origin of transfer
