[The description below was written by a language model from this plasmid's Addgene catalogue record and pLannotate feature annotations shown in this document.]
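Description:
pBW_0005 is a large (about 21.6 kb) Agrobacterium binary vector for plant expression, built on the pVecBARII backbone and carrying the PI573523 allele of the wheat stem rust resistance gene Sr22. The backbone is propagated in bacteria under spectinomycin selection, provided by an aadA gene (a sat-1 streptothricin acetyltransferase gene sits next to it). It combines a high-copy ColE1/pUC-type origin with a broad-host-range module consisting of oriV and the trfA replication protein, plus an incP oriT and traJ for conjugal transfer. This arrangement normally lets a binary plasmid be maintained in both E. coli and Agrobacterium. The annotation shows an IS1 element interrupting traJ, along with short remnants of bla, tetR and bom from earlier vector ancestry.

The T-DNA is delimited by nopaline-type left and right border repeats. Next to the left border is the plant selection cassette: a CaMV 35S promoter and TMV Ω translational enhancer driving bar (phosphinothricin acetyltransferase), ended by the octopine synthase terminator. This cassette confers Basta (glufosinate) resistance on transformed plants. The Sr22 payload, recorded as a 9,475 bp synthetic insert cloned at NotI sites, lies in reverse orientation toward the right border. It is expressed from the maize polyubiquitin promoter and, according to the catalogue entry, terminated by the native Sr22 terminator. The Sr22 coding and terminator regions are not annotated in the feature table, which leaves that stretch largely blank apart from a very short chicken β-actin promoter match that is probably spurious. NOS promoter and nptII fragments near the right border appear to be vestigial. The associated publication title points to functional analysis of genetic variation at the Sr22 locus, so the construct was presumably used to test this allele in transgenic plants.
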