Addgene plasmid #102837: pBW_0005
Purpose: Binary vector containing Sr22 PI573523 allele driven by maize ubiquitin promoter, Sr22 terminator
Depositing lab: Brande Wulff. Depositing organization: John Innes Centre. Publication: Extensive Genetic Variation at the Sr22 Wheat Stem Rust Resistance Gene Locus in the Grasses Revealed Through Evolutionary Genomics and Functional Analyses. Md Hatta MA, Ghosh S, Athiyannan N, Richardson T, Steuernagel B, Yu G, Rouse MN, Ayliffe M, Lagudah ES, Radhakrishnan GV, Periyannan SK, Wulff BBH. Mol Plant Microbe Interact. 2020 Nov;33(11):1286-1298. doi: 10.1094/MPMI-01-20-0018-R. Epub 2020 Oct 1. PubMed 32779520.
Backbone
  Vector backbone: pVecBARII
  Vector type: Plant Expression
  Selectable markers: Basta
Growth in bacteria
  Bacterial resistance: Spectinomycin, 50 μg/mL
  Growth temperature: 37°C
  Growth strain: DH5alpha
  Copy number: Unknown
Gene/Insert
  Gene/Insert name: Sr22 PI573523
  Species: Synthetic
  Insert size (bp): 9475
  Entrez Gene: NEWENTRY
  Promoter: Maize ubiquitin
  Cloning method: Restriction Enzyme; 5′ cloning site NotI (not destroyed); 3′ cloning site NotI (not destroyed)
  Sequencing primers: 5′ AATGCCAGCCTGTTAAACGC; 3′ CGAGATGCGCCTTTGGTTATG
Terms and licenses: Academic/Nonprofit Terms; Industry Terms: Not Available to Industry
How to cite: pBW_0005 was a gift from Brande Wulff (Addgene plasmid # 102837 ; http://n2t.net/addgene:102837 ; RRID:Addgene_102837)
